>Addgene plasmid #76652 | MAP2K4 gRNA (BRDN0001148854) | addgene full sequence | sequence record 186242 | Addgene Assembled Sequence
CCCGGGTGCAAAGATGGATAAAGTTTTAAACAGAGAGGAATCTTTGCAGCTAATGGACCTTCTAGGTCTT
GAAAGGAGTGGGAATTGGCTCCGGTGCCCGTCAGTGGGCAGAGCGCACATCGCCCACAGTCCCCGAGAAG
TTGGGGGGAGGGGTCGGCAATTGATCCGGTGCCTAGAGAAGGTGGCGCGGGGTAAACTGGGAAAGTGATG
TCGTGTACTGGCTCCGCCTTTTTCCCGAGGGTGGGGGAGAACCGTATATAAGTGCAGTAGTCGCCGTGAA
CGTTCTTTTTCGCAACGGGTTTGCCGCCAGAACACAGGTAAGTGCCGTGTGTGGTTCCCGCGGGCCTGGC
CTCTTTACGGGTTATGGCCCTTGCGTGCCTTGAATTACTTCCACCTGGCTGCAGTACGTGATTCTTGATC
CCGAGCTTCGGGTTGGAAGTGGGTGGGAGAGTTCGAGGCCTTGCGCTTAAGGAGCCCCTTCGCCTCGTGC
TTGAGTTGAGGCCTGGCCTGGGCGCTGGGGCCGCCGCGTGCGAATCTGGTGGCACCTTCGCGCCTGTCTC
GCTGCTTTCGATAAGTCTCTAGCCATTTAAAATTTTTGATGACCTGCTGCGACGCTTTTTTTCTGGCAAG
ATAGTCTTGTAAATGCGGGCCAAGATCTGCACACTGGTATTTCGGTTTTTGGGGCCGCGGGCGGCGACGG
GGCCCGTGCGTCCCAGCGCACATGTTCGGCGAGGCGGGGCCTGCGAGCGCGGCCACCGAGAATCGGACGG
GGGTAGTCTCAAGCTGGCCGGCCTGCTCTGGTGCCTGGCCTCGCGCCGCCGTGTATCGCCCCGCCCTGGG
CGGCAAGGCTGGCCCGGTCGGCACCAGTTGCGTGAGCGGAAAGATGGCCGCTTCCCGGCCCTGCTGCAGG
GAGCTCAAAATGGAGGACGCGGCGCTCGGGAGAGCGGGCGGGTGAGTCACCCACACAAAGGAAAAGGGCC
TTTCCGTCCTCAGCCGTCGCTTCATGTGACTCCACGGAGTACCGGGCGCCGTCCAGGCACCTCGATTAGT
TCTCGAGCTTTTGGAGTACGTCGTCTTTAGGTTGGGGGGAGGGGTTTTATGCGATGGAGTTTCCCCACAC
TGAGTGGGTGGAGACTGAAGTTAGGCCAGCTTGGCACTTGATGTAATTCTCCTTGGAATTTGCCCTTTTT
GAGTTTGGATCTTGGTTCATTCTCAAGCCTCAGACAGTGGTTCAAAGTTTTTTTCTTCCATTTCAGGTGT
CGTGACGTACGGCCACCATGACCGAGTACAAGCCCACGGTGCGCCTCGCCACCCGCGACGACGTCCCCAG
GGCCGTACGCACCCTCGCCGCCGCGTTCGCCGACTACCCCGCCACGCGCCACACCGTCGATCCGGACCGC
CACATCGAGCGGGTCACCGAGCTGCAAGAACTCTTCCTCACGCGCGTCGGGCTCGACATCGGCAAGGTGT
GGGTCGCGGACGACGGCGCCGCCGTGGCGGTCTGGACCACGCCGGAGAGCGTCGAAGCGGGGGCGGTGTT
CGCCGAGATCGGCCCGCGCATGGCCGAGTTGAGCGGTTCCCGGCTGGCCGCGCAGCAACAGATGGAAGGC
CTCCTGGCGCCGCACCGGCCCAAGGAGCCCGCGTGGTTCCTGGCCACCGTCGGAGTCTCGCCCGACCACC
AGGGCAAGGGTCTGGGCAGCGCCGTCGTGCTCCCCGGAGTGGAGGCGGCCGAGCGCGCCGGGGTGCCCGC
CTTCCTGGAGACCTCCGCGCCCCGCAACCTCCCCTTCTACGAGCGGCTCGGCTTCACCGTCACCGCCGAC
GTCGAGGTGCCCGAAGGACCGCGCACCTGGTGCATGACCCGCAAGCCCGGTGCCTGAACGCGTTAAGTCG
ACAATCAACCTCTGGATTACAAAATTTGTGAAAGATTGACTGGTATTCTTAACTATGTTGCTCCTTTTAC
GCTATGTGGATACGCTGCTTTAATGCCTTTGTATCATGCTATTGCTTCCCGTATGGCTTTCATTTTCTCC
TCCTTGTATAAATCCTGGTTGCTGTCTCTTTATGAGGAGTTGTGGCCCGTTGTCAGGCAACGTGGCGTGG
TGTGCACTGTGTTTGCTGACGCAACCCCCACTGGTTGGGGCATTGCCACCACCTGTCAGCTCCTTTCCGG
GACTTTCGCTTTCCCCCTCCCTATTGCCACGGCGGAACTCATCGCCGCCTGCCTTGCCCGCTGCTGGACA
GGGGCTCGGCTGTTGGGCACTGACAATTCCGTGGTGTTGTCGGGGAAATCATCGTCCTTTCCTTGGCTGC
TCGCCTGTGTTGCCACCTGGATTCTGCGCGGGACGTCCTTCTGCTACGTCCCTTCGGCCCTCAATCCAGC
GGACCTTCCTTCCCGCGGCCTGCTGCCGGCTCTGCGGCCTCTTCCGCGTCTTCGCCTTCGCCCTCAGACG
AGTCGGATCTCCCTTTGGGCCGCCTCCCCGCGTCGACTTTAAGACCAATGACTTACAAGGCAGCTGTAGA
TCTTAGCCACTTTTTAAAAGAAAAGGGGGGACTGGAAGGGCTAATTCACTCCCAACGAAGACAAGATCTG
CTTTTTGCTTGTACTGGGTCTCTCTGGTTAGACCAGATCTGAGCCTGGGAGCTCTCTGGCTAACTAGGGA
ACCCACTGCTTAAGCCTCAATAAAGCTTGCCTTGAGTGCTTCAAGTAGTGTGTGCCCGTCTGTTGTGTGA
CTCTGGTAACTAGAGATCCCTCAGACCCTTTTAGTCAGTGTGGAAAATCTCTAGCAGTACGTATAGTAGT
TCATGTCATCTTATTATTCAGTATTTATAACTTGCAAAGAAATGAATATCAGAGAGTGAGAGGAACTTGT
TTATTGCAGCTTATAATGGTTACAAATAAAGCAATAGCATCACAAATTTCACAAATAAAGCATTTTTTTC
ACTGCATTCTAGTTGTGGTTTGTCCAAACTCATCAATGTATCTTATCATGTCTGGCTCTAGCTATCCCGC
CCCTAACTCCGCCCATCCCGCCCCTAACTCCGCCCAGTTCCGCCCATTCTCCGCCCCATGGCTGACTAAT
TTTTTTTATTTATGCAGAGGCCGAGGCCGCCTCGGCCTCTGAGCTATTCCAGAAGTAGTGAGGAGGCTTT
TTTGGAGGCCTAGGGACGTACCCAATTCGCCCTATAGTGAGTCGTATTACGCGCGCTCACTGGCCGTCGT
TTTACAACGTCGTGACTGGGAAAACCCTGGCGTTACCCAACTTAATCGCCTTGCAGCACATCCCCCTTTC
GCCAGCTGGCGTAATAGCGAAGAGGCCCGCACCGATCGCCCTTCCCAACAGTTGCGCAGCCTGAATGGCG
AATGGG
[124 nt withheld, positions 3367-3490]
C
[91 nt withheld, positions 3492-3582]
A
[49 nt withheld, positions 3584-3632]
CCTTTGACGTTGGAGTCCACGTTCTTT
[37 nt withheld, positions 3660-3696]
ACCCTATCTCGGTCTATTCTTTTGATTTATAAGGGATTTTGCCGATTTCGGCCTATTGGTTAAAAAATGA
GCTGATTTAACAAAAATTTAACGCGAATTTTAACAAAATATTAACGCTTACAATTTAGGTGGCACTTTTC
GGGGAAATGTGCGCGGAACCCCTATTTGTTTATTTTTCTAAATACATTCAAATATGTATCCGCTCATGAG
ACAATAACCCTGATAAATGCTTCAATAATATTGAAAAAGGAAGAGTATGAGTATTCAACATTTCCGTGTC
GCCCTTATTCCCTTTTTTGCGGCATTTTGCCTTCCTGTTTTTGCTCACCCAGAAACGCTGGTGAAAGTAA
AAGATGCTGAAGATCAGTTGGGTGCACGAGTGGGTTACATCGAACTGGATCTCAACAGCGGTAAGATCCT
TGAGAGTTTTCGCCCCGAAGAACGTTTTCCAATGATGAGCACTTTTAAAGTTCTGCTATGTGGCGCGGTA
TTATCCCGTATTGACGCCGGGCAAGAGCAACTCGGTCGCCGCATACACTATTCTCAGAATGACTTGGTTG
AGTACTCACCAGTCACAGAAAAGCATCTTACGGATGGCATGACAGTAAGAGAATTATGCAGTGCTGCCAT
AACCATGAGTGATAACACTGCGGCCAACTTACTTCTGACAACGATCGGAGGACCGAAGGAGCTAACCGCT
TTTTTGCACAACATGGGGGATCATGTAACTCGCCTTGATCGTTGGGAACCGGAGCTGAATGAAGCCATAC
CAAACGACGAGCGTGACACCACGATGCCTGTAGCAATGGCAACAACGTTGCGCAAACTATTAACTGGCGA
ACTACTTACTCTAGCTTCCCGGCAACAATTAATAGACTGGATGGAGGCGGATAAAGTTGCAGGACCACTT
CTGCGCTCGGCCCTTCCGGCTGGCTGGTTTATTGCTGATAAATCTGGAGCCGGTGAGCGTGGGTCTCGCG
GTATCATTGCAGCACTGGGGCCAGATGGTAAGCCCTCCCGTATCGTAGTTATCTACACGACGGGGAGTCA
GGCAACTATGGATGAACGAAATAGACAGATCGCTGAGATAGGTGCCTCACTGATTAAGCATTGGTAACTG
TCAGACCAAGTTTACTCATATATACTTTAGATTGATTTAAAACTTCATTTTTAATTTAAAAGGATCTAGG
TGAAGATCCTTTTTGATAATCTCATGACCAAAATCCCTTAACGTGAGTTTTCGTTCCACTGAGCGTCAGA
CCCCGTAGAAAAGATCAAAGGATCTTCTTGAGATCCTTTTTTTCTGCGCGTAATCTGCTGCTTGCAAACA
AAAAAACCACCGCTACCAGCGGTGGTTTGTTTGCCGGATCAAGAGCTACCAACTCTTTTTCCGAAGGTAA
CTGGCTTCAGCAGAGCGCAGATACCAAATACTGTTCTTCTAGTGTAGCCGTAGTTAGGCCACCACTTCAA
GAACTCTGTAGCACCGCCTACATACCTCGCTCTGCTAATCCTGTTACCAGTGGCTGCTGCCAGTGGCGAT
AAGTCGTGTCTTACCGGGTTGGACTCAAGACGATAGTTACCGGATAAGGCGCAGCGGTCGGGCTGAACGG
GGGGTTCGTGCACACAGCCCAGCTTGGAGCGAACGACCTACACCGAACTGAGATACCTACAGCGTGAGCT
ATGAGAAAGCGCCACGCTTCCCGAAGGGAGAAAGGCGGACAGGTATCCGGTAAGCGGCAGGGTCGGAACA
GGAGAGCGCACGAGGGAGCTTCCAGGGGGAAACGCCTGGTATCTTTATAGTCCTGTCGGGTTTCGCCACC
TCTGACTTGAGCGTCGATTTTTGTGATGCTCGTCAGGGGGGCGGAGCCTATGGAAAAACGCCAGCAACGC
GGCCTTTTTACGGTTCCTGGCCTTTTGCTGGCCTTTTGCTCACATGTTCTTTCCTGCGTTATCCCCTGAT
TCTGTGGATAACCGTATTACCGCCTTTGAGTGAGCTGATACCGCTCGCCGCAGCCGAACGACCGAGCGCA
GCGAGTCAGTGAGCGAGGAAGCGGAAGAGCGCCCAATACGCAAACCGCCTCTCCCCGCGCGTTGGCCGAT
TCATTAATGCAGCTGGCACGACAGGTTTCCCGACTGGAAAGCGGGCAGTGAGCGCAACGCAATTAATGTG
AGTTAGCTCACTCATTAGGCACCCCAGGCTTTACACTTTATGCTTCCGGCTCGTATGTTGTGTGGAATTG
TGAGCGGATAACAATTTCACACAGGAAACAGCTATGACCATGATTACGCCAAGCGCGCAATTAACCCTCA
CTAAAGGGAACAAAAGCTGGAGCTGCAAGCTTAATGTAGTCTTATGCAATACTCTTGTAGTCTTGCAACA
TGGTAACGATGAGTTAGCAACATGCCTTACAAGGAGAGAAAAAGCACCGTGCATGCCGATTGGTGGAAGT
AAGGTGGTACGATCGTGCCTTATTAGGAAGGCAACAGACGGGTCTGACATGGATTGGACGAACCACTGAA
TTGCCGCATTGCAGAGATATTGTATTTAAGTGCCTAGCTCGATACATAAACGGGTCTCTCTGGTTAGACC
AGATCTGAGCCTGGGAGCTCTCTGGCTAACTAGGGAACCCACTGCTTAAGCCTCAATAAAGCTTGCCTTG
AGTGCTTCAAGTAGTGTGTGCCCGTCTGTTGTGTGACTCTGGTAACTAGAGATCCCTCAGACCCTTTTAG
TCAGTGTGGAAAATCTCTAGCAGTGGCGCCCGAACAGGGACTTGAAAGCGAAAGGGAAACCAGAGGAGCT
CTCTCGACGCAGGACTCGGCTTGCTGAAGCGCGCACGGCAAGAGGCGAGGGGCGGCGACTGGTGAGTACG
CCAAAAATTTTGACTAGCGGAGGCTAGAAGGAGAGAGATGGGTGCGAGAGCGTCAGTATTAAGCGGGGGA
GAATTAGATCGCGATGGGAAAAAATTCGGTTAAGGCCAGGGGGAAAGAAAAAATATAAATTAAAACATAT
AGTATGGGCAAGCAGGGAGCTAGAACGATTCGCAGTTAATCCTGGCCTGTTAGAAACATCAGAAGGCTGT
AGACAAATACTGGGACAGCTACAACCATCCCTTCAGACAGGATCAGAAGAACTTAGATCATTATATAATA
CAGTAGCAACCCTCTATTGTGTGCATCAAAGGATAGAGATAAAAGACACCAAGGAAGCTTTAGACAAGAT
AGAGGAAGAGCAAAACAAAAGTAAGACCACCGCACAGCAAGCGGCCGCTGATCTTCAGACCTGGAGGAGG
AGATATGAGGGACAATTGGAGAAGTGAATTATATAAATATAAAGTAGTAAAAATTGAACCATTAGGAGTA
GCACCCACCAAGGCAAAGAGAAGAGTGGTGCAGAGAGAAAAAAGAGCAGTGGGAATAGGAGCTTTGTTCC
TTGGGTTCTTGGGAGCAGCAGGAAGCACTATGGGCGCAGCGTCAATGACGCTGACGGTACAGGCCAGACA
ATTATTGTCTGGTATAGTGCAGCAGCAGAACAATTTGCTGAGGGCTATTGAGGCGCAACAGCATCTGTTG
CAACTCACAGTCTGGGGCATCAAGCAGCTCCAGGCAAGAATCCTGGCTGTGGAAAGATACCTAAAGGATC
AACAGCTCCTGGGGATTTGGGGTTGCTCTGGAAAACTCATTTGCACCACTGCTGTGCCTTGGAATGCTAG
TTGGAGTAATAAATCTCTGGAACAGATTTGGAATCACACGACCTGGATGGAGTGGGACAGAGAAATTAAC
AATTACACAAGCTTAATACACTCCTTAATTGAAGAATCGCAAAACCAGCAAGAAAAGAATGAACAAGAAT
TATTGGAATTAGATAAATGGGCAAGTTTGTGGAATTGGTTTAACATAACAAATTGGCTGTGGTATATAAA
ATTATTCATAATGATAGTAGGAGGCTTGGTAGGTTTAAGAATAGTTTTTGCTGTACTTTCTATAGTGAAT
AGAGTTAGGCAGGGATATTCACCATTATCGTTTCAGACCCACCTCCCAACCCCGAGGGGACCCAGAGAGG
GCCTATTTCCCATGATTCCTTCATATTTGCATATACGATACAAGGCTGTTAGAGAGATAATTAGAATTAA
TTTGACTGTAAACACAAAGATATTAGTACAAAATACGTGACGTAGAAAGTAATAATTTCTTGGGTAGTTT
GCAGTTTTAAAATTATGTTTTAAAATGGACTATCATATGCTTACCGTAACTTGAAAGTATTTCGATTTCT
TGGCTTTATATATCTTGTGGAAAGGACGAAACACCGCCAAGAATACTCACATGTGTGTTTTAGAGCTAGA
AATAGCAAGTTAAAATAAGGCTAGTCCGTTATCAACTTGAAAAAGTGGCACCGAGTCGGTGCTTTTTTAA
GCTTGGCGTAACTAGATCTTGAGACAAATGGCAGTATTCATCCACAATTTTAAAAGAAAAGGGGGGATTG
GGGGGTACAGTGCAGGGGAAAGAATAGTAGACATAATAGCAACAGACATACAAACTAAAGAATTACAAAA
ACAAATTACAAAAATTCAAAATTTTCGGGTTTATTACAGGGACAGCAGAGATCCACTTTGGCGCCGGCTC
GAGGGGG
Features (pLannotate 1.2.2; 29 found; start..end, strand, type, name):
     14..80      +  CDS            small t antigen (fragment): SV40 (simian virus 40) small t antigen
    106..317     +  promoter       EF-1α core promoter: core promoter for human elongation factor EF-1α
    318..1256    +  intron         EF-1α intron A: intron upstream of the start codon of human EF-1α
   1278..1877    +  CDS            PuroR (fragment): puromycin N-acetyltransferase; pac from Streptomyces; confers resistance to puromycin
   1893..2481    +  misc_feature   WPRE: woodchuck hepatitis virus posttranscriptional regulatory element
   2532..2551    +  misc_feature   cPPT/CTS (fragment): central polypurine tract and central termination sequence of HIV-1
   2553..2786    +  LTR            3' LTR (ΔU3): self-inactivating 3' long terminal repeat (LTR) from HIV-1
   2864..2985    +  polyA_signal   SV40 poly(A) signal: SV40 polyadenylation signal
   3025..3160    +  rep_origin     SV40 ori: SV40 origin of replication
   3181..3199    -  promoter       T7 promoter: promoter for bacteriophage T7 RNA polymerase
   3207..3362    +  CDS            lacZα (fragment): LacZα fragment of β-galactosidase; lacZ fragment
   3367..3795    +  rep_origin     f1 ori (sequence partly withheld): f1 bacteriophage origin of replication; arrow indicates direction of (+) strand synthesis
   3848..3952    +  promoter       AmpR promoter: bla
   3953..4813    +  CDS            AmpR: β-lactamase; bla; confers resistance to ampicillin, carbenicillin, and related antibiotics
   4984..5572    +  rep_origin     ori: high-copy-number ColE1/pMB1/pBR322/pUC origin of replication
   5755..5847    +  CDS            lacI (fragment): lac repressor; lacI; The lac repressor binds to the lac operator to inhibit transcription in E. coli. This inhibition can be relieved by adding lactose or isopropyl-β-D-thiogalactopyranoside (IPTG).
   5860..5881    +  protein_bind   CAP binding site: CAP binding activates transcription in the presence of cAMP. E. coli catabolite activator protein
   5896..5926    +  promoter       lac promoter: promoter for the E. coli lac operon
   5934..5950    +  protein_bind   lac operator: The lac repressor binds to the lac operator to inhibit transcription in E. coli. This inhibition can be relieved by adding lactose or isopropyl-β-D-thiogalactopyranoside (IPTG). lac repressor encoded by lacI
   5995..6013    +  promoter       T3 promoter: promoter for bacteriophage T3 RNA polymerase
   6041..6267    +  promoter       RSV promoter: Rous sarcoma virus enhancer/promoter
   6268..6448    +  LTR            5' LTR (truncated): truncated 5' long terminal repeat (LTR) from HIV-1
   6495..6620    +  misc_feature   HIV-1 Ψ: packaging signal of human immunodeficiency virus type 1
   6604..6967    +  CDS            HIV-1 gag (fragment): gag protein from human immunodeficiency virus 1; gag
   7113..7346    +  misc_feature   RRE: The Rev response element (RRE) of HIV-1 allows for Rev-dependent mRNA export from the nucleus to the cytoplasm.
   7723..7749    +  CDS            Rev (fragment): human immunodeficiency virus 1 (HIV-1) Rev protein; rev; enhances nuclear export of unspliced and incompletely spliced viral mRNAs
   7753..7993    +  promoter       U6 promoter: RNA polymerase III promoter for human U6 snRNA
   8023..8098    +  misc_RNA       gRNA scaffold: guide RNA scaffold for the Streptococcus pyogenes CRISPR/Cas9 system
   8154..8271    +  misc_feature   cPPT/CTS: central polypurine tract and central termination sequence of HIV-1
