[The description below was written by a language model from this plasmid's Addgene catalogue record and pLannotate feature annotations shown in this document.]
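Description:
MAP2K4 gRNA (BRDN0001148854) is a third-generation lentiviral guide RNA plasmid built on the lentiGuide-Puro backbone and designed to direct Streptococcus pyogenes Cas9 to the human MAP2K4 gene (also known as MKK4, MEK4, JNKK1 or SEK1). It is an 8,323 nt plasmid that is maintained in E. coli through a high-copy ColE1/pUC-type origin with ampicillin selection (AmpR). It also carries an f1 origin and remnants of a lac/lacZα cloning region flanked by T7 and T3 promoters. An SV40 origin and SV40 poly(A) signal lie downstream of the viral cassette.

The transfer cassette begins with an RSV promoter fused to a truncated HIV-1 5' LTR, which allows Tat-independent production of genomic RNA. This is followed by the Ψ packaging signal with a partial gag sequence, the RRE for Rev-dependent nuclear export, and a cPPT/CTS. The cassette ends in a ΔU3 self-inactivating 3' LTR. Within this unit, the human U6 Pol III promoter drives the MAP2K4-specific spacer joined to the SpCas9 gRNA scaffold. A separate EF-1α core promoter with its intron A expresses puromycin N-acetyltransferase, which permits selection of transduced mammalian cells. A WPRE downstream enhances transcript expression.

The plasmid does not encode Cas9, so it must be paired with a separate Cas9 vector such as lentiCas9-Blast or used in cells that already express Cas9. The guide was designed against two MAP2K4 reference transcripts. It belongs to a human kinome gRNA collection associated with work on optimised sgRNA design, and it is suited to knockout studies of this kinase.
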