Addgene plasmid #76652: MAP2K4 gRNA (BRDN0001148854)
Purpose: 3rd generation lentiviral gRNA plasmid targeting human MAP2K4
Depositing lab: John Doench & David Root. Depositing organization: Broad Institute. Publication: Optimized sgRNA design to maximize activity and minimize off-target effects of CRISPR-Cas9. Doench JG, Fusi N, Sullender M, Hegde M, Vaimberg EW, Donovan KF, Smith I, Tothova Z, Wilen C, Orchard R, Virgin HW, Listgarten J, Root DE. Nat Biotechnol. 2016 Jan 18. doi: 10.1038/nbt.3437. PubMed 26780180.
Backbone
  Vector backbone: lentiGuide-Puro
  Backbone manufacturer: Zhang Lab (Addgene plasmid # 52963)
  Vector type: Mammalian Expression, Lentiviral, CRISPR
  Selectable markers: Puromycin
Growth in bacteria
  Bacterial resistance: Ampicillin, 100 μg/mL
  Growth temperature: 37°C
  Growth strain: DH5alpha
  Copy number: High Copy
Gene/Insert
  Gene/Insert name: MAP2K4 (alt names: MAP2K4; NM_001281435.1)
  gRNA/shRNA sequence: CCAAGAATACTCACATGTGT
  Species: H. sapiens (human)
  Entrez Gene: MAP2K4 (a.k.a. JNKK, JNKK1, MAPKK4, MEK4, MKK4, PRKMK4, SAPKK-1, SAPKK1, SEK1, SERK1, SKK1)
  Promoter: hU6
  Cloning method: Unknown
  Sequencing primers: 5′ U6-F; 3′ pS2-R
Terms and licenses: Academic/Nonprofit Terms; Industry Terms: Not Available to Industry
Depositor comments: The gRNA was designed to target the following Genbank reference sequence(s): NM_001281435.1,NM_003010.3. Note that this plasmid does NOT contain Cas9. It should be used in conjunction with lentiCas9-Blast (Addgene #52962) or otherwise with cell lines already expressing Cas9. Browse the full kinome gRNA library at http://www.addgene.org/pooled-library/broadgpp-human-kinome/ or visit http://www.broadinstitute.org/rnai/public/ for detailed protocols and information.
How to cite: MAP2K4 gRNA (BRDN0001148854) was a gift from John Doench & David Root (Addgene plasmid # 76652 ; http://n2t.net/addgene:76652 ; RRID:Addgene_76652)
