>Addgene plasmid #76652 | MAP2K4 gRNA (BRDN0001148854) | depositor partial sequence | sequence record 144112 | Target Sequence
CCAAGAATACTCACATGTGT
