>Addgene plasmid #76652 | MAP2K4 gRNA (BRDN0001148854) | addgene partial sequence | sequence record 186241 | hU6-F
AAGTAATAATTTCTTGGGTAGTTTGCAGTTTTAAAATTATGTTTTAAAATGGACTATCATATGCTTACCG
TAACTTGAAAGTATTTCGATTTCTTGGCTTTATATATCTTGTGGAAAGGACGAAACACCGCCAAGAATAC
TCACATGTGTGTTTTAGAGCTAGAAATAGCAAGTTAAAATAAGGCTAGTCCGTTATCAACTTGAAAAAGT
GGCACCGAGTCGGTGCTTTTTTAAGCTTGGCGTAACTAGATCTTGAGACAAATGGCAGTATTCATCCACA
ATTTTAAAAGAAAAGGGGGGATTGGGGGGTACAGTGCAGGGGAAAGAATAGTAGACATAATAGCAACAGA
CATACAAACTAAAGAATTACAAAAACAAATTACAAAAATTCAAAATTTTCGGGTTTATTACAGGGACAGC
AGAGATCCACTTTGGCGCCGGCTCGAGGGGGCCCGGGTGCAAAGATGGATAAAGTTTTAAACAGAGAGGA
ATCTTTGCAGCTAATGGACCTTCTAGGTCTTGAAAGGAGTGGGAATTGGCTCCGGTGCCCGTCAGTGGGC
AGAGCGCACA
